>Addgene plasmid #91297 | pHH0103_SH3D21-2/3 | addgene full sequence | sequence record 191127 | Addgene NGS Result
TCATGACATTAACCTATAAAAATAGGCGTATCACGAGGCCCTTTCGTCTTCAAGAATTCCCGACACCATC
GAATGGTGCAAAACCTTTCGCGGTATGGCATGATAGCGCCCGGAAGAGAGTCAATTCAGGGTGGTGAATG
TGAAACCAGTAACGTTATACGATGTCGCAGAGTATGCCGGTGTCTCTTATCAGACCGTTTCCCGCGTGGT
GAACCAGGCCAGCCACGTTTCTGCGAAAACGCGGGAAAAAGTGGAAGCGGCGATGGCGGAGCTGAATTAC
ATTCCCAACCGCGTGGCACAACAACTGGCGGGCAAACAGTCGTTGCTGATTGGCGTTGCCACCTCCAGTC
TGGCCCTGCACGCGCCGTCGCAAATTGTCGCGGCGATTAAATCTCGCGCCGATCAACTGGGTGCCAGCGT
GGTGGTGTCGATGGTAGAACGAAGCGGCGTCGAAGCCTGTAAAGCGGCGGTGCACAATCTTCTCGCGCAA
CGCGTCAGTGGGCTGATCATTAACTATCCGCTGGATGACCAGGATGCCATTGCTGTGGAAGCTGCCTGCA
CTAATGTTCCGGCGTTATTTCTTGATGTCTCTGACCAGACACCCATCAACAGTATTATTTTCTCCCATGA
AGACGGTACGCGACTGGGCGTGGAGCATCTGGTCGCATTGGGTCACCAGCAAATCGCGCTGTTAGCGGGC
CCATTAAGTTCTGTCTCGGCGCGTCTGCGTCTGGCTGGCTGGCATAAATATCTCACTCGCAATCAAATTC
AGCCGATAGCGGAACGGGAAGGCGACTGGAGTGCCATGTCCGGTTTTCAACAAACCATGCAAATGCTGAA
TGAGGGCATCGTTCCCACTGCGATGCTGGTTGCCAACGATCAGATGGCGCTGGGCGCAATGCGCGCCATT
ACCGAGTCCGGGCTGCGCGTTGGTGCGGATATCTCGGTAGTGGGATACGACGATACCGAAGACAGCTCAT
GTTATATCCCGCCGTTAACCACCATCAAACAGGATTTTCGCCTGCTGGGGCAAACCAGCGTGGACCGCTT
GCTGCAACTCTCTCAGGGCCAGGCGGTGAAGGGCAATCAGCTGTTGCCCGTCTCACTGGTGAAAAGAAAA
ACCACCCTGGCGCCCAATACGCAAACCGCCTCTCCCCGCGCGTTGGCCGATTCATTAATGCAGCTGGCAC
GACAGGTTTCCCGACTGGAAAGCGGGCAGTGAGCGCAACGCAATTAATGTAAGTTAGCTCACTCATTAGG
CACAATTCTCATGTTTGACAGCTTATCATCGACTGCACGGTGCACCAATGCTTCTGGCGTCAGGCAGCCA
TCGGAAGCTGTGGTATGGCTGTGCAGGTCGTAAATCACTGCATAATTCGTGTCGCTCAAGGCGCACTCCC
GTTCTGGATAATGTTTTTTGCGCCGACATCATAACGGTTCTGGCAAATATTCTGAAATGAGCTGTTGACA
ATTAATCATCGGCTCGTATAATGTGTGGAATTGTGAGCGGATAACAATTTCACACAGGAAACAGCCAGTC
CGTTTAGGTGTTTTCACGAGCACTTCACCAACAAGGACCATAGATTATGAAAATCGAAGAACACCATCAC
CATCACCATTCCAGCGGTAAGCTTATGTCCCCTATACTAGGTTATTGGAAAATTAAGGGCCTTGTGCAAC
CCACTCGACTTCTTTTGGAATATCTTGAAGAAAAATATGAAGAGCATTTGTATGAGCGCGATGAAGGTGA
TAAATGGCGAAACAAAAAGTTTGAATTGGGTTTGGAGTTTCCCAATCTTCCTTATTATATTGATGGTGAT
GTTAAATTAACACAGTCTATGGCCATCATACGTTATATAGCTGACAAGCACAACATGTTGGGTGGTTGTC
CAAAAGAGCGTGCAGAGATTTCAATGCTTGAAGGAGCGGTTTTGGATATTAGATACGGTGTTTCGAGAAT
TGCATATAGTAAAGACTTTGAAACTCTCAAAGTTGATTTTCTTAGCAAGCTACCTGAAATGCTGAAAATG
TTCGAAGATCGTTTATGTCATAAAACATATTTAAATGGTGATCATGTAACCCATCCTGACTTCATGTTGT
ATGACGCTCTTGATGTTGTTTTATACATGGACCCAATGTGCCTGGATGCGTTCCCAAAATTAGTTTGTTT
TAAAAAACGTATTGAAGCTATCCCACAAATTGATAAGTACTTGAAATCCAGCAAGTATATAGCATGGCCT
TTGCAGGGCTGGCAAGCCACGTTTGGTGGTGGCGACCATCCTCCAAAATCGGATCTGGAAGTTCTGTTCC
AGGGGCCCCTGTCCAGCGGTCTGGTTCCGCGTGGTTCCGGTACCGCGGCCCAGCCGGCCCCGGCAAAACA
TCCGCGCCCGCAGCGTTGGTGTAAAGTGAATTTCTCCTACTCCCCGGAACAAGCAGACGAACTGAAACTG
CAAGCAGGCGAAATCGTGGAAATGATCAAAGAAATCGAAGATGGTTGGTGGCTGGGCAAGAAAAACGGCC
AGCTGGGTGCGTTTCCGAGTAATTTCGTTGAACTGCTGGACAGCGGCCCGCCGTCTCTGGGTGCGGCCGC
ATA
[142 nt withheld, positions 2594-2735]
C
[98 nt withheld, positions 2737-2834]
AGTTTGTACTGGTGACGAAACTCAGTGTCTAGCTAGAGTGGC
[149 nt withheld, positions 2877-3025]
T
[41 nt withheld, positions 3027-3067]
T
[62 nt withheld, positions 3069-3130]
A
[35 nt withheld, positions 3132-3166]
CCTCCCTCAATCGGTTGAATGTCGCCCTTTTGTCTTTGGCGCTGGTAAACCATATGAA
[86 nt withheld, positions 3225-3310]
T
[54 nt withheld, positions 3312-3365]
CTAGCGCCGCCCTATACCTTGTCTGCCTCCCCGCGTTGCGTCGCGGTGCATGGAGCCGGGCCACCTCGAC
CTGAATGGAAGCCGGCGGCACCTCGCTAACGGATTCACCACTCCAAGAATTGGAGCCAATCAATTCTTGC
GGAGAACTGTGAATGCGCAAACCAACCCTTGGCAGAACATATCCATCGCGTCCGCCATCTCCAGCAGCCG
CACGCGGCGCATCTCGGGCAGCGTTGGGTCCTGGCCACGGGTGCGCATGATCGTGCTCCTGTCGTTGAGG
ACCCGGCTAGGCTGGCGGGGTTGCCTTACTGGTTAGCAGAATGAATCACCGATACGCGAGCGAACGTGAA
GCGACTGCTGCTGCAAAACGTCTGCGACCTGAGCAACAACATGAATGGTCTTCGGTTTCCGTGTTTCGTA
AAGTCTGGAAACGCGGAAGTCAGCGCCCTGCACCATTATGTTCCGGATCTGCATCGCAGGATGCTGCTGG
CTACCCTGTGGAACACCTACATCTGTATTAACGAAGCGCTGGCATTGACCCTGAGTGATTTTTCTCTGGT
CCCGCCGCATCCATACCGCCAGTTGTTTACCCTCACAACGTTCCAGTAACCGGGCATGTTCATCATCAGT
AACCCGTATCGTGAGCATCCTCTCTCGTTTCATCGGTATCATTACCCCCATGAACAGAAATCCCCCTTAC
ACGGAGGCATCAGTGACCAAACAGGAAAAAACCGCCCTTAACATGGCCCGCTTTATCAGAAGCCAGACAT
TAACGCTTCTGGAGAAACTCAACGAGCTGGACGCGGATGAACAGGCAGACATCTGTGAATCGCTTCACGA
CCACGCTGATGAGCTTTACCGCAGGATCCGCGAAATTGTAAGCGTTAATATTTTGTTAAAATTCGCGTTA
AATTTTTGTTAAATCAGCTCATTTTTTAACCAATAGGCCGAAATCGGCAAAATCCCTTATAAATCAAAAG
AATAGACCGAGATAGGGT
[37 nt withheld, positions 4364-4400]
AAAGAACGTGGACTCCAACGTCAAAGG
[49 nt withheld, positions 4428-4476]
T
[91 nt withheld, positions 4478-4568]
G
[124 nt withheld, positions 4570-4693]
CGCGGATCCTGCCTCGCGCGTTTCGGTGATGACGGTGAAAACCTCTGACACATGCAGCTCCCGGAGACGG
TCACAGCTTGTCTGTAAGCGGATGCCGGGAGCAGACAAGCCCGTCAGGGCGCGTCAGCGGGTGTTGGCGG
GTGTCGGGGCGCAGCCATGACCCAGTCACGTAGCGATAGCGGAGTGTATACTGGCTTAACTATGCGGCAT
CAGAGCAGATTGTACTGAGAGTGCACCATATGCGGTGTGAAATACCGCACAGATGCGTAAGGAGAAAATA
CCGCATCAGGCGCTCTTCCGCTTCCTCGCTCACTGACTCGCTGCGCTCGGTCGTTCGGCTGCGGCGAGCG
GTATCAGCTCACTCAAAGGCGGTAATACGGTTATCCACAGAATCAGGGGATAACGCAGGAAAGAACATGT
GAGCAAAAGGCCAGCAAAAGGCCAGGAACCGTAAAAAGGCCGCGTTGCTGGCGTTTTTCCATAGGCTCCG
CCCCCCTGACGAGCATCACAAAAATCGACGCTCAAGTCAGAGGTGGCGAAACCCGACAGGACTATAAAGA
TACCAGGGTTTCCCCCTGGAAGCTCCCTCGTGCGCTCTCCTGTTCCGACCCTGCCGCTTACCGGATACCT
GTCCGCCTTTCTCCCTTCGGGAAGCGTGGCGCTTTCTCATAGCTCACGCTGTAGGTATCTCAGTTCGGTG
TAGGTCGTTCGCTCCAAGCTGGGCTGTGTGCACGAACCCCCCGTTCAGCCCGACCGCTGCGCCTTATCCG
GTAACTATCGTCTTGAGTCCAACCCGGTAAGACACGACTTATCGCCACTGGCAGCAGCCACTGGTAACAG
GATTAGCAGAGCGAGGTATGTAGGCGGTGCTACAGAGTTCTTGAAGTGGTGGCCTAACTACGGCTACACT
AGAAGGACAGTATTTGGTATCTGCGCTCTGCTGAAGCCAGTTACCTTCGGAAAAAGAGTTGGTAGCTCTT
GATCCGGCAAACAAACCACCGCTGGTAGCGGTGGTTTTTTTGTTTGCAAGCAGCAGATTACGCGCAGAAA
AAAAGGATCTCAAGAAGATCCTTTGATCTTTTCTACGGGGTCTGACGCTCAGTGGAACGAAAACTCACGT
TAAGGGATTTTGGTCATGAGATTATCAAAAAGGATCTTCACCTAGATCCTTTTAAATTAAAAATGAAGTT
TTAAATCAATCTAAAGTATATATGAGTAAACTTGGTCTGACAGTTACCAATGCTTAATCAGTGAGGCACC
TATCTCAGCGATCTGTCTATTTCGTTCATCCATAGTTGCCTGACTCCCCGTCGTGTAGATAACTACGATA
CGGGAGGGCTTACCATCTGGCCCCAGTGCTGCAATGATACCGCGAGACCCACGCTCACCGGCTCCAGATT
TATCAGCAATAAACCAGCCAGCCGGAAGGGCCGAGCGCAGAAGTGGTCCTGCAACTTTATCCGCCTCCAT
CCAGTCTATTAATTGTTGCCGGGAAGCTAGAGTAAGTAGTTCGCCAGTTAATAGTTTGCGCAACGTTGTT
GCCATTGCTGCAGGCATCGTGGTGTCACGCTCGTCGTTTGGTATGGCTTCATTCAGCTCCGGTTCCCAAC
GATCAAGGCGAGTTACATGATCCCCCATGTTGTGCAAAAAAGCGGTTAGCTCCTTCGGTCCTCCGATCGT
TGTCAGAAGTAAGTTGGCCGCAGTGTTATCACTCATGGTTATGGCAGCACTGCATAATTCTCTTACTGTC
ATGCCATCCGTAAGATGCTTTTCTGTGACTGGTGAGTACTCAACCAAGTCATTCTGAGAATAGTGTATGC
GGCGACCGAGTTGCTCTTGCCCGGCGTCAACACGGGATAATACCGCGCCACATAGCAGAACTTTAAAAGT
GCTCATCATTGGAAAACGTTCTTCGGGGCGAAAACTCTCAAGGATCTTACCGCTGTTGAGATCCAGTTCG
ATGTAACCCACTCGTGCACCCAACTGATCTTCAGCATCTTTTACTTTCACCAGCGTTTCTGGGTGAGCAA
AAACAGGAAGGCAAAATGCCGCAAAAAAGGGAATAAGGGCGACACGGAAATGTTGAATACTCATACTCTT
CCTTTTTCAATATTATTGAAGCATTTATCAGGGTTATTGTCTCATGAGCGGATACATATTTGAATGTATT
TAGAAAAATAAACAAATAGGGGTTCCGCGCACATTTCCCCGAAAAGTGCCACCTGACGTCTAAGAAACCA
TTATTA
Features (pLannotate 1.2.2; 21 found; start..end, strand, type, name):
     62..139     +  promoter       lacIq promoter: lacI (mutant); In the lacIq allele, a single base change in the promoter boosts expression of the lacI gene about 10-fold.
    140..1222    +  CDS            lacI: lac repressor; lacI; The lac repressor binds to the lac operator to inhibit transcription in E. coli. This inhibition can be relieved by adding lactose or isopropyl-β-D-thiogalactopyranoside (IPTG).
   1235..1256    +  protein_bind   CAP binding site: CAP binding activates transcription in the presence of cAMP. E. coli catabolite activator protein
   1275..1292    +  promoter       tet promoter (fragment): E. coli promoter for tetracycline efflux protein gene
   1465..1493    +  promoter       tac promoter: strong E. coli promoter; hybrid between the trp and lac UV5 promoters
   1501..1517    +  protein_bind   lac operator: The lac repressor binds to the lac operator to inhibit transcription in E. coli. This inhibition can be relieved by adding lactose or isopropyl-β-D-thiogalactopyranoside (IPTG). lac repressor encoded by lacI
   1602..1619    +  CDS            6xHis: 6xHis affinity tag
   1635..2288    +  CDS            GST26_SCHJA: Experimental evidence at protein level: Swiss-Prot protein existence level 1. GST isoenzymes appear to play a central role in the parasite detoxification system. Other functions are also suspected including a role in increasing the solubility of haematin in the parasite gut. From Schistosoma japonicum (Blood fluke).
   2385..2558    +  CDS            SH3KBP1 (fragment): SH3K1_HUMAN - Also known as CIN85. Experimental evidence at protein level: Swiss-Prot protein existence level 1. Adapter protein involved in regulating diverse signal transduction pathways. Involved in the regulation of endocytosis and lysosomal degradation of ligand-induced receptor tyrosine kinases, including EGFR and MET/hepatocyte growth factor receptor, through an association with CBL and endophilins. The association with CBL, and thus the receptor internalization, may be inhibited by an interaction with PDCD6IP and/or SPRY2. Involved in regulation of ligand-dependent endocytosis of the I
   2598..2645    +  terminator     fd terminator (sequence withheld): central terminator from bacteriophage fd (Otsuka and Kunisawa, 1982)
   2650..2862    +  CDS            M13 gene III (fragment) (sequence partly withheld): pIII; III; minor coat protein
   2877..3347    +  CDS            M13 gene III (fragment) (sequence partly withheld): pIII; III; minor coat protein
   3369..3439    +  CDS            TcR (fragment): tetracycline efflux protein; tet; confers resistance to tetracycline
   3681..4061    -  CDS            YPB1_ECOLX: Protein predicted: Swiss-Prot protein existence level 4. From Escherichia coli.
   4078..4229    +  CDS            rop (fragment): Rop protein, which maintains plasmids at low copy number; rop
   4265..4693    -  rep_origin     f1 ori (sequence partly withheld): f1 bacteriophage origin of replication; arrow indicates direction of (+) strand synthesis
   4702..4741    +  CDS            rop (fragment): Rop protein, which maintains plasmids at low copy number; rop
   4843..4983    +  misc_feature   bom: basis of mobility region from pBR322
   5169..5756    -  rep_origin     ori: high-copy-number ColE1/pMB1/pBR322/pUC origin of replication
   5927..6787    -  CDS            AmpR: β-lactamase; bla; confers resistance to ampicillin, carbenicillin, and related antibiotics
   6788..6892    -  promoter       AmpR promoter: bla
