[The description below was written by a language model from this plasmid's Addgene catalogue record and pLannotate feature annotations shown in this document.]
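Description:
pHH0103_SH3D21-2/3 is a bacterial expression plasmid built on the pHH0103 backbone for producing and purifying one SH3 domain of the human adaptor-like protein SH3D21 (also known as C1orf113), the "2/3" in the name presumably denoting the second of its three SH3 domains. The 234 bp human insert was cloned between SfiI and NotI sites. It sits downstream of, and by the layout presumably in frame with, an N-terminal 6xHis tag followed by Schistosoma japonicum glutathione S-transferase, so the domain would be made as a His-GST fusion that can be captured on nickel or glutathione resin. The automated annotation labels the insert region as a fragment of SH3KBP1 (CIN85). This most likely reflects sequence similarity among related SH3 domains rather than a different insert, since the catalogue identifies it as SH3D21.

Expression is driven by the strong hybrid tac promoter with a lac operator. The plasmid also carries lacI under the lacIq promoter, so transcription is repressed until IPTG is added. A bacteriophage fd terminator follows the fusion. Beyond it lie fragments of M13 gene III, along with tetracycline resistance and rop fragments, which appear to be non-functional remnants of a phagemid and pBR322 ancestry.

The plasmid replicates from a ColE1/pBR322-type origin with the bom region and is listed as low copy. It also has an f1 origin and is selected with ampicillin through the bla gene. It belongs to a set of constructs made for a systematic survey of the binding specificities and structures of the human SH3 domain family.
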