Addgene plasmid #91297: pHH0103_SH3D21-2/3
Purpose: Protein expression and purification of human SH3 domain construct SH3D21-2/3
Depositing lab: Sachdev Sidhu. Depositing organization: University of Toronto. Publication: Comprehensive Analysis of the Human SH3 Domain Family Reveals a Wide Variety of Non-canonical Specificities. Teyra J, Huang H, Jain S, Guan X, Dong A, Liu Y, Tempel W, Min J, Tong Y, Kim PM, Bader GD, Sidhu SS. Structure. 2017 Oct 3;25(10):1598-1610.e3. doi: 10.1016/j.str.2017.07.017. Epub 2017 Sep 7. PubMed 28890361.
Backbone
  Vector backbone: pHH0103
  Vector type: Bacterial Expression
Growth in bacteria
  Bacterial resistance: Ampicillin, 100 μg/mL
  Growth temperature: 37°C
  Growth strain: DH5alpha
  Copy number: Low Copy
Gene/Insert
  Gene/Insert name: SH3D21-2/3
  Species: H. sapiens (human)
  Insert size (bp): 234
  Entrez Gene: SH3D21 (a.k.a. C1orf113, FLJ22938)
  Cloning method: Restriction Enzyme; 5′ cloning site Sfi1 (unknown if destroyed); 3′ cloning site Not1 (unknown if destroyed)
Terms and licenses: Academic/Nonprofit Terms; Industry Terms: Not Available to Industry
How to cite: pHH0103_SH3D21-2/3 was a gift from Sachdev Sidhu (Addgene plasmid # 91297 ; http://n2t.net/addgene:91297 ; RRID:Addgene_91297)
