>Addgene plasmid #91297 | pHH0103_SH3D21-2/3 | depositor partial sequence | sequence record 175785 | insert sequence
GGCCCAGCCGGCCCCGGCAAAACATCCGCGCCCGCAGCGTTGGTGTAAAGTGAATTTCTCCTACTCCCCG
GAACAAGCAGACGAACTGAAACTGCAAGCAGGCGAAATCGTGGAAATGATCAAAGAAATCGAAGATGGTT
GGTGGCTGGGCAAGAAAAACGGCCAGCTGGGTGCGTTTCCGAGTAATTTCGTTGAACTGCTGGACAGCGG
CCCGCCGTCTCTGGGTGCGGCCGC
